>Addgene plasmid #144442 | TFORF2966 | addgene full sequence | sequence record 407011 | Addgene NGS Result
ATGCTTATGAGCGCGAAGCAAACGCGCGCGGCTCCTGAGGCTCCAGAGACGCGGCTGGTGGATCAGTGCT
GGGGCTGTTCGTGCGGCGATGAGCCCGGGGTGGGCAGAGAGGGGCTGCTGGGCGGGCGGAACGTGGCGCT
CCTGTACCGCTGCTGCTTTTGCGGTAAAGACCACCCACGGCAGGGCAGCATCCTCTACAGCATGCTGACG
AGCGCAAAGCAAACGTACGCGGCACCGAAGGCGCCCGAGGCGACGCTGGGTCCGTGCTGGGGCTGTTCGT
GCGGCTCTGATCCCGGGGTGGGCAGAGCGGGGCTTCCGGGTGGGCGGCCCGTGGCACTCCTGTACCGCTG
CTGCTTTTGTGGTGAAGACCACCCGCGGCAGGGCAGCATCCTCTACAGCTTGCTCACTAGCTCAAAGCAA
ACGCACGTGGCTCCGGCAGCGCCCGAGGCACGGCCAGGGGGCGCGTGGTGGGACCGCTCCTACTTCGCGC
AGAGGCCAGGGGGTAAAGAGGCGCTACCAGGCGGGCGGGCCACGGCGCTTCTGTACCGCTGCTGCTTTTG
CGGTGAAGACCACCCGCAGCAGGGCAGCACCCTCTACTGCGTGCCCACGAGCACAAATCAAGCGCAGGCG
GCTCCGGAGGAGCGGCCGAGGGCCCCCTGGTGGGACACCTCCTCTGGTGCGCTGCGGCCGGTGGCGCTCA
AGAGTCCACAGGTGGTCTGCGAGGCAGCCTCAGCGGGCCTGTTGAAGACGCTGCGCTTCGTCAAGTACTT
GCCCTGCTTCCAGGTGCTGCCCCTGGACCAGCAGCTGGTGCTGGTGCGCAACTGCTGGGCGTCCCTGCTC
ATGCTTGAGCTGGCCCAGGACCGCTTGCAGTTCGAGACTGTGGAAGTCTCGGAGCCCAGCATGCTGCAGA
AGATCCTCACCACCAGGCGGCGGGAGACCGGGGGCAACGAGCCACTGCCCGTGCCCACGCTGCAGCACCA
TTTGGCACCGCCGGCGGAGGCCAGGAAGGTGCCCTCCGCCTCCCAGGTCCAAGCCATCAAGTGCTTTCTT
TCCAAATGCTGGAGTCTGAACATCAGTACCAAGGAGTACGCCTACCTCAAGGGGACCGTGCTCTTTAACC
CGGACGTGCCGGGCCTGCAGTGCGTGAAGTACATTCAGGGACTCCAGTGGGGAACTCAGCAAATACTCAG
TGAACACACCAGGATGACGCACCAAGGGCCCCATGACAGATTCATCGAACTTAATAGTACCCTTTTCCTG
CTGAGATTCATCAATGCCAATGTCATTGCTGAACTGTTCTTCAGGCCCATCATCGGCACAGTCAGCATGG
ATGATATGATGCTGGAAATGCTCTGTACAAAGATATACCCAACTTTCTTGTACAAAGTGGTTGATATCGG
TAAGCCTATCCCTAACCCTCTCCTCGGTCTCGATTCTACGTAGTAATGAACTAGTCCGTAACTTGAAAGT
ATTTCGATTTCTTGGCTTTATATATCTTGTGGAAAGGACGAAACATTCCGACCATCCTACCGGAAACGCG
TTAAGTCGACAATCAACCTCTGGATTACAAAATTTGTGAAAGATTGACTGGTATTCTTAACTATGTTGCT
CCTTTTACGCTATGTGGATACGCTGCTTTAATGCCTTTGTATCATGCTATTGCTTCCCGTATGGCTTTCA
TTTTCTCCTCCTTGTATAAATCCTGGTTGCTGTCTCTTTATGAGGAGTTGTGGCCCGTTGTCAGGCAACG
TGGCGTGGTGTGCACTGTGTTTGCTGACGCAACCCCCACTGGTTGGGGCATTGCCACCACCTGTCAGCTC
CTTTCCGGGACTTTCGCTTTCCCCCTCCCTATTGCCACGGCGGAACTCATCGCCGCCTGCCTTGCCCGCT
GCTGGACAGGGGCTCGGCTGTTGGGCACTGACAATTCCGTGGTGTTGTCGGGGAAATCATCGTCCTTTCC
TTGGCTGCTCGCCTGTGTTGCCACCTGGATTCTGCGCGGGACGTCCTTCTGCTACGTCCCTTCGGCCCTC
AATCCAGCGGACCTTCCTTCCCGCGGCCTGCTGCCGGCTCTGCGGCCTCTTCCGCGTCTTCGCCTTCGCC
CTCAGACGAGTCGGATCTCCCTTTGGGCCGCCTCCCCGCGTCGACTTTAAGACCAATGACTTACAAGGCA
GCTGTAGATCTTAGCCACTTTTTAAAAGAAAAGGGGGGACTGGAAGGGCTAATTCACTCCCAACGAAGAC
AAGATCTGCTTTTTGCTTGTACTGGGTCTCTCTGGTTAGACCAGATCTGAGCCTGGGAGCTCTCTGGCTA
ACTAGGGAACCCACTGCTTAAGCCTCAATAAAGCTTGCCTTGAGTGCTTCAAGTAGTGTGTGCCCGTCTG
TTGTGTGACTCTGGTAACTAGAGATCCCTCAGACCCTTTTAGTCAGTGTGGAAAATCTCTAGCAGTACGT
ATAGTAGTTCATGTCATCTTATTATTCAGTATTTATAACTTGCAAAGAAATGAATATCAGAGAGTGAGAG
GAACTTGTTTATTGCAGCTTATAATGGTTACAAATAAAGCAATAGCATCACAAATTTCACAAATAAAGCA
TTTTTTTCACTGCATTCTAGTTGTGGTTTGTCCAAACTCATCAATGTATCTTATCATGTCTGGCTCTAGC
TATCCCGCCCCTAACTCCGCCCATCCCGCCCCTAACTCCGCCCAGTTCCGCCCATTCTCCGCCCCATGGC
TGACTAATTTTTTTTATTTATGCAGAGGCCGAGGCCGCCTCGGCCTCTGAGCTATTCCAGAAGTAGTGAG
GAGGCTTTTTTGGAGGCCTAGGGACGTACCCAATTCGCCCTATAGTGAGTCGTATTACGCGCGCTCACTG
GCCGTCGTTTTACAACGTCGTGACTGGGAAAACCCTGGCGTTACCCAACTTAATCGCCTTGCAGCACATC
CCCCTTTCGCCAGCTGGCGTAATAGCGAAGAGGCCCGCACCGATCGCCCTTCCCAACAGTTGCGCAGCCT
GAATGGCGAATGGG
[124 nt withheld, positions 3025-3148]
C
[91 nt withheld, positions 3150-3240]
A
[49 nt withheld, positions 3242-3290]
CCTTTGACGTTGGAGTCCACGTTCTTT
[37 nt withheld, positions 3318-3354]
ACCCTATCTCGGTCTATTCTTTTGATTTATAAGGGATTTTGCCGATTTCGGCCTATTGGTTAAAAAATGA
GCTGATTTAACAAAAATTTAACGCGAATTTTAACAAAATATTAACGCTTACAATTTAGGTGGCACTTTTC
GGGGAAATGTGCGCGGAACCCCTATTTGTTTATTTTTCTAAATACATTCAAATATGTATCCGCTCATGAG
ACAATAACCCTGATAAATGCTTCAATAATATTGAAAAAGGAAGAGTATGAGTATTCAACATTTCCGTGTC
GCCCTTATTCCCTTTTTTGCGGCATTTTGCCTTCCTGTTTTTGCTCACCCAGAAACGCTGGTGAAAGTAA
AAGATGCTGAAGATCAGTTGGGTGCACGAGTGGGTTACATCGAACTGGATCTCAACAGCGGTAAGATCCT
TGAGAGTTTTCGCCCCGAAGAACGTTTTCCAATGATGAGCACTTTTAAAGTTCTGCTATGTGGCGCGGTA
TTATCCCGTATTGACGCCGGGCAAGAGCAACTCGGTCGCCGCATACACTATTCTCAGAATGACTTGGTTG
AGTACTCACCAGTCACAGAAAAGCATCTTACGGATGGCATGACAGTAAGAGAATTATGCAGTGCTGCCAT
AACCATGAGTGATAACACTGCGGCCAACTTACTTCTGACAACGATCGGAGGACCGAAGGAGCTAACCGCT
TTTTTGCACAACATGGGGGATCATGTAACTCGCCTTGATCGTTGGGAACCGGAGCTGAATGAAGCCATAC
CAAACGACGAGCGTGACACCACGATGCCTGTAGCAATGGCAACAACGTTGCGCAAACTATTAACTGGCGA
ACTACTTACTCTAGCTTCCCGGCAACAATTAATAGACTGGATGGAGGCGGATAAAGTTGCAGGACCACTT
CTGCGCTCGGCCCTTCCGGCTGGCTGGTTTATTGCTGATAAATCTGGAGCCGGTGAGCGTGGGTCTCGCG
GTATCATTGCAGCACTGGGGCCAGATGGTAAGCCCTCCCGTATCGTAGTTATCTACACGACGGGGAGTCA
GGCAACTATGGATGAACGAAATAGACAGATCGCTGAGATAGGTGCCTCACTGATTAAGCATTGGTAACTG
TCAGACCAAGTTTACTCATATATACTTTAGATTGATTTAAAACTTCATTTTTAATTTAAAAGGATCTAGG
TGAAGATCCTTTTTGATAATCTCATGACCAAAATCCCTTAACGTGAGTTTTCGTTCCACTGAGCGTCAGA
CCCCGTAGAAAAGATCAAAGGATCTTCTTGAGATCCTTTTTTTCTGCGCGTAATCTGCTGCTTGCAAACA
AAAAAACCACCGCTACCAGCGGTGGTTTGTTTGCCGGATCAAGAGCTACCAACTCTTTTTCCGAAGGTAA
CTGGCTTCAGCAGAGCGCAGATACCAAATACTGTTCTTCTAGTGTAGCCGTAGTTAGGCCACCACTTCAA
GAACTCTGTAGCACCGCCTACATACCTCGCTCTGCTAATCCTGTTACCAGTGGCTGCTGCCAGTGGCGAT
AAGTCGTGTCTTACCGGGTTGGACTCAAGACGATAGTTACCGGATAAGGCGCAGCGGTCGGGCTGAACGG
GGGGTTCGTGCACACAGCCCAGCTTGGAGCGAACGACCTACACCGAACTGAGATACCTACAGCGTGAGCT
ATGAGAAAGCGCCACGCTTCCCGAAGGGAGAAAGGCGGACAGGTATCCGGTAAGCGGCAGGGTCGGAACA
GGAGAGCGCACGAGGGAGCTTCCAGGGGGAAACGCCTGGTATCTTTATAGTCCTGTCGGGTTTCGCCACC
TCTGACTTGAGCGTCGATTTTTGTGATGCTCGTCAGGGGGGCGGAGCCTATGGAAAAACGCCAGCAACGC
GGCCTTTTTACGGTTCCTGGCCTTTTGCTGGCCTTTTGCTCACATGTTCTTTCCTGCGTTATCCCCTGAT
TCTGTGGATAACCGTATTACCGCCTTTGAGTGAGCTGATACCGCTCGCCGCAGCCGAACGACCGAGCGCA
GCGAGTCAGTGAGCGAGGAAGCGGAAGAGCGCCCAATACGCAAACCGCCTCTCCCCGCGCGTTGGCCGAT
TCATTAATGCAGCTGGCACGACAGGTTTCCCGACTGGAAAGCGGGCAGTGAGCGCAACGCAATTAATGTG
AGTTAGCTCACTCATTAGGCACCCCAGGCTTTACACTTTATGCTTCCGGCTCGTATGTTGTGTGGAATTG
TGAGCGGATAACAATTTCACACAGGAAACAGCTATGACCATGATTACGCCAAGCGCGCAATTAACCCTCA
CTAAAGGGAACAAAAGCTGGAGCTGCAAGCTTAATGTAGTCTTATGCAATACTCTTGTAGTCTTGCAACA
TGGTAACGATGAGTTAGCAACATGCCTTACAAGGAGAGAAAAAGCACCGTGCATGCCGATTGGTGGAAGT
AAGGTGGTACGATCGTGCCTTATTAGGAAGGCAACAGACGGGTCTGACATGGATTGGACGAACCACTGAA
TTGCCGCATTGCAGAGATATTGTATTTAAGTGCCTAGCTCGATACATAAACGGGTCTCTCTGGTTAGACC
AGATCTGAGCCTGGGAGCTCTCTGGCTAACTAGGGAACCCACTGCTTAAGCCTCAATAAAGCTTGCCTTG
AGTGCTTCAAGTAGTGTGTGCCCGTCTGTTGTGTGACTCTGGTAACTAGAGATCCCTCAGACCCTTTTAG
TCAGTGTGGAAAATCTCTAGCAGTGGCGCCCGAACAGGGACTTGAAAGCGAAAGGGAAACCAGAGGAGCT
CTCTCGACGCAGGACTCGGCTTGCTGAAGCGCGCACGGCAAGAGGCGAGGGGCGGCGACTGGTGAGTACG
CCAAAAATTTTGACTAGCGGAGGCTAGAAGGAGAGAGATGGGTGCGAGAGCGTCAGTATTAAGCGGGGGA
GAATTAGATCGCGATGGGAAAAAATTCGGTTAAGGCCAGGGGGAAAGAAAAAATATAAATTAAAACATAT
AGTATGGGCAAGCAGGGAGCTAGAACGATTCGCAGTTAATCCTGGCCTGTTAGAAACATCAGAAGGCTGT
AGACAAATACTGGGACAGCTACAACCATCCCTTCAGACAGGATCAGAAGAACTTAGATCATTATATAATA
CAGTAGCAACCCTCTATTGTGTGCATCAAAGGATAGAGATAAAAGACACCAAGGAAGCTTTAGACAAGAT
AGAGGAAGAGCAAAACAAAAGTAAGACCACCGCACAGCAAGCGGCCGCTGATCTTCAGACCTGGAGGAGG
AGATATGAGGGACAATTGGAGAAGTGAATTATATAAATATAAAGTAGTAAAAATTGAACCATTAGGAGTA
GCACCCACCAAGGCAAAGAGAAGAGTGGTGCAGAGAGAAAAAAGAGCAGTGGGAATAGGAGCTTTGTTCC
TTGGGTTCTTGGGAGCAGCAGGAAGCACTATGGGCGCAGCGTCAATGACGCTGACGGTACAGGCCAGACA
ATTATTGTCTGGTATAGTGCAGCAGCAGAACAATTTGCTGAGGGCTATTGAGGCGCAACAGCATCTGTTG
CAACTCACAGTCTGGGGCATCAAGCAGCTCCAGGCAAGAATCCTGGCTGTGGAAAGATACCTAAAGGATC
AACAGCTCCTGGGGATTTGGGGTTGCTCTGGAAAACTCATTTGCACCACTGCTGTGCCTTGGAATGCTAG
TTGGAGTAATAAATCTCTGGAACAGATTTGGAATCACACGACCTGGATGGAGTGGGACAGAGAAATTAAC
AATTACACAAGCTTAATACACTCCTTAATTGAAGAATCGCAAAACCAGCAAGAAAAGAATGAACAAGAAT
TATTGGAATTAGATAAATGGGCAAGTTTGTGGAATTGGTTTAACATAACAAATTGGCTGTGGTATATAAA
ATTATTCATAATGATAGTAGGAGGCTTGGTAGGTTTAAGAATAGTTTTTGCTGTACTTTCTATAGTGAAT
AGAGTTAGGCAGGGATATTCACCATTATCGTTTCAGACCCACCTCCCAACCCCGAGGGGACCCATGCATT
GCATCTCAATTAGTCAGCAACCAGGTGTGGAAAGTCCCCAGGCTCCCCAGCAGGCAGAAGTATGCAAAGC
ATGCGTCTCAATTAGTCAGCAACCATAGTCCCGCCCCTAACTCCGCCCATCCCGCCCCTAACTCCGCCCA
GTTCCGCCCATTCTCCGCCCCATGGCTGACTAATTTTTTTTATTTATGCAGAGGCCGAGGCCGCCTCGGC
CTCTGAGCTATTCCAGAAGTAGTGAGGAGGCTTTTTTGGAGGCCTAGGCTTTTGCAAAAAGCTTTCTAGA
GGTACCACCGGAGCTTACCATGACCGAGTACAAGCCCACGGTGCGCCTCGCCACCCGCGACGACGTCCCC
AGGGCCGTACGCACCCTCGCCGCCGCGTTCGCCGACTACCCCGCCACGCGCCACACCGTCGATCCGGACC
GCCACATCGAGCGGGTCACCGAGCTGCAAGAACTCTTCCTCACGCGCGTCGGGCTCGACATCGGCAAGGT
GTGGGTCGCGGACGACGGCGCCGCCGTGGCGGTCTGGACCACGCCGGAGAGCGTCGAAGCGGGGGCGGTG
TTCGCCGAGATCGGCCCGCGCATGGCCGAGTTGAGCGGTTCCCGGCTGGCCGCGCAGCAACAGATGGAAG
GCCTCCTGGCGCCGCACCGGCCCAAGGAGCCCGCGTGGTTCCTGGCCACCGTCGGCGTCTCGCCCGACCA
CCAGGGCAAGGGTCTGGGCAGCGCCGTCGTGCTCCCCGGAGTGGAGGCGGCCGAGCGCGCCGGGGTGCCC
GCCTTCCTGGAGACCTCCGCGCCCCGCAACCTCCCCTTCTACGAGCGGCTCGGCTTCACCGTCACCGCCG
ACGTCGAGGTGCCCGAAGGACCGCGCACCTGGTGCATGACCCGCAAGCCCGGTGCCAGTTAACGAATTCT
AGATCTTGAGACAAATGGCAGTATTCATCCACAATTTTAAAAGAAAAGGGGGGATTGGGGGGTACAGTGC
AGGGGAAAGAATAGTAGACATAATAGCAACAGACATACAAACTAAAGAATTACAAAAACAAATTACAAAA
ATTCAAAATTTTCGGGTTTATTACAGGGACAGCAGAGATCCACTTTGGCGCCGGCTCGAGGCCTGCAGGT
GCAAAGATGGATAAAGTTTTAAACAGAGAGGAATCTTTGCAGCTAATGGACCTTCTAGGTCTTGAAAGGA
GTGGGAATTGGCTCCGGTGCCCGTCAGTGGGCAGAGCGCACATCGCCCACAGTCCCCGAGAAGTTGGGGG
GAGGGGTCGGCAATTGAACCGGTGCCTAGAGAAGGTGGCGCGGGGTAAACTGGGAAAGTGATGTCGTGTA
CTGGCTCCGCCTTTTTCCCGAGGGTGGGGGAGAACCGTATATAAGTGCAGTAGTCGCCGTGAACGTTCTT
TTTCGCAACGGGTTTGCCGCCAGAACACAGGTAAGTGCCGTGTGTGGTTCCCGCGGGCCTGGCCTCTTTA
CGGGTTATGGCCCTTGCGTGCCTTGAATTACTTCCACCTGGCTGCAGTACGTGATTCTTGATCCCGAGCT
TCGGGTTGGAAGTGGGTGGGAGAGTTCGAGGCCTTGCGCTTAAGGAGCCCCTTCGCCTCGTGCTTGAGTT
GAGGCCTGGCCTGGGCGCTGGGGCCGCCGCGTGCGAATCTGGTGGCACCTTCGCGCCTGTCTCGCTGCTT
TCGATAAGTCTCTAGCCATTTAAAATTTTTGATGACCTGCTGCGACGCTTTTTTTCTGGCAAGATAGTCT
TGTAAATGCGGGCCAAGATCTGCACACTGGTATTTCGGTTTTTGGGGCCGCGGGCGGCGACGGGGCCCGT
GCGTCCCAGCGCACATGTTCGGCGAGGCGGGGCCTGCGAGCGCGGCCACCGAGAATCGGACGGGGGTAGT
CTCAAGCTGGCCGGCCTGCTCTGGTGCCTGGCCTCGCGCCGCCGTGTATCGCCCCGCCCTGGGCGGCAAG
GCTGGCCCGGTCGGCACCAGTTGCGTGAGCGGAAAGATGGCCGCTTCCCGGCCCTGCTGCAGGGAGCTCA
AAATGGAGGACGCGGCGCTCGGGAGAGCGGGCGGGTGAGTCACCCACACAAAGGAAAAGGGCCTTTCCGT
CCTCAGCCGTCGCTTCATGTGACTCCACGGAGTACCGGGCGCCGTCCAGGCACCTCGATTAGTTCTCGAG
CTTTTGGAGTACGTCGTCTTTAGGTTGGGGGGAGGGGTTTTATGCGATGGAGTTTCCCCACACTGAGTGG
GTGGAGACTGAAGTTAGGCCAGCTTGGCACTTGATGTAATTCTCCTTGGAATTTGCCCTTTTTGAGTTTG
GATCTTGGTTCATTCTCAAGCCTCAGACAGTGGTTCAAAGTTTTTTTCTTCCATTTCAGGTGTCGTGAGG
CTAGCATCGATTGATCAACAAGTTTGTACAAAAAAGTTGGTATGGCGGGCGAGAACCACCAGTGGCAGGG
CAGCATCCTCTACAAC
Features (pLannotate 1.2.2; 34 found; start..end, strand, type, name):
   1367..1391    -  protein_bind   attB2: mutant version of attB; recombination site for the Gateway® BP reaction BP Clonase™
   1399..1440    +  CDS            V5 tag: epitope tag from simian virus 5
   1456..1509    +  promoter       U6 promoter (fragment): RNA polymerase III promoter for human U6 snRNA
   1551..2139    +  misc_feature   WPRE: woodchuck hepatitis virus posttranscriptional regulatory element
   2190..2209    +  misc_feature   cPPT/CTS (fragment): central polypurine tract and central termination sequence of HIV-1
   2211..2444    +  LTR            3' LTR (ΔU3): self-inactivating 3' long terminal repeat (LTR) from HIV-1
   2522..2643    +  polyA_signal   SV40 poly(A) signal: SV40 polyadenylation signal
   2683..2818    +  rep_origin     SV40 ori: SV40 origin of replication
   2839..2857    -  promoter       T7 promoter: promoter for bacteriophage T7 RNA polymerase
   2865..3020    +  CDS            lacZα (fragment): LacZα fragment of β-galactosidase; lacZ fragment
   3025..3453    +  rep_origin     f1 ori (sequence partly withheld): f1 bacteriophage origin of replication; arrow indicates direction of (+) strand synthesis
   3506..3610    +  promoter       AmpR promoter: bla
   3611..4471    +  CDS            AmpR: β-lactamase; bla; confers resistance to ampicillin, carbenicillin, and related antibiotics
   4642..5230    +  rep_origin     ori: high-copy-number ColE1/pMB1/pBR322/pUC origin of replication
   5413..5505    +  CDS            lacI (fragment): lac repressor; lacI; The lac repressor binds to the lac operator to inhibit transcription in E. coli. This inhibition can be relieved by adding lactose or isopropyl-β-D-thiogalactopyranoside (IPTG).
   5518..5539    +  protein_bind   CAP binding site: CAP binding activates transcription in the presence of cAMP. E. coli catabolite activator protein
   5554..5584    +  promoter       lac promoter: promoter for the E. coli lac operon
   5592..5608    +  protein_bind   lac operator: The lac repressor binds to the lac operator to inhibit transcription in E. coli. This inhibition can be relieved by adding lactose or isopropyl-β-D-thiogalactopyranoside (IPTG). lac repressor encoded by lacI
   5653..5671    +  promoter       T3 promoter: promoter for bacteriophage T3 RNA polymerase
   5699..5925    +  promoter       RSV promoter: Rous sarcoma virus enhancer/promoter
   5926..6106    +  LTR            5' LTR (truncated): truncated 5' long terminal repeat (LTR) from HIV-1
   6153..6278    +  misc_feature   HIV-1 Ψ: packaging signal of human immunodeficiency virus type 1
   6262..6625    +  CDS            HIV-1 gag (fragment): gag protein from human immunodeficiency virus 1; gag
   6771..7004    +  misc_feature   RRE: The Rev response element (RRE) of HIV-1 allows for Rev-dependent mRNA export from the nucleus to the cytoplasm.
   7381..7407    +  CDS            Rev (fragment): human immunodeficiency virus 1 (HIV-1) Rev protein; rev; enhances nuclear export of unspliced and incompletely spliced viral mRNAs
   7414..7437    +  promoter       SV40 promoter (fragment): SV40 early promoter
   7438..7509    +  promoter       SV40 promoter (fragment): SV40 enhancer and early promoter
   7533..7668    +  rep_origin     SV40 ori: SV40 origin of replication
   7714..8310    +  CDS            PuroR (fragment): puromycin N-acetyltransferase; pac from Streptomyces; confers resistance to puromycin
   8359..8476    +  misc_feature   cPPT/CTS: central polypurine tract and central termination sequence of HIV-1
   8541..8607    +  CDS            small t antigen (fragment): SV40 (simian virus 40) small t antigen
   8614..9792    +  promoter       EF-1α promoter: strong constitutive promoter for human elongation factor EF-1α
   9813..9830    +  protein_bind   attB1 (fragment): mutant version of attB; core recombination site for the Gateway® BP reaction BP Clonase™
   9836..1365    +  CDS            NR0B1 (across the origin): NR0B1_HUMAN - Also known as AHC, DAX1. Experimental evidence at protein level: Swiss-Prot protein existence level 1. Orphan nuclear receptor. Component of a cascade required for the development of the hypothalamic-pituitary-adrenal-gonadal axis. Acts as a coregulatory protein that inhibits the transcriptional activity of other nuclear receptors through heterodimeric interactions. May also have a role in the development of the embryo and in the maintenance of embryonic stem cell pluripotency (By similarity). From Homo sapiens (Human).
