[The description below was written by a language model from this plasmid's Addgene catalogue record and pLannotate feature annotations shown in this document.]
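Description:
TFORF2966 is a third-generation-style, self-inactivating lentiviral expression plasmid built on the pLX_TRC317 backbone. It belongs to a barcoded library of human transcription factor open reading frames. In bacteria it is maintained by a high-copy ColE1/pUC-type origin and selected with ampicillin through the β-lactamase gene. An f1 origin and remnants of a lac/lacZα cloning region are also annotated. The depositor warns that the plasmid can recombine, as is common for LTR-containing vectors.

The viral cassette begins with an RSV promoter fused to a truncated HIV-1 5' LTR, followed by the Ψ packaging signal, a gag fragment and the RRE, and it ends at a ΔU3 3' LTR with a downstream SV40 polyadenylation signal. These elements allow the genomic RNA to be packaged when helper functions are supplied in trans, and the integrated provirus lacks LTR promoter activity. Inside it, an SV40 early promoter drives puromycin N-acetyltransferase for selecting transduced mammalian cells. A cPPT/CTS precedes the EF-1α promoter, which drives human NR0B1 (DAX1), an orphan nuclear receptor that acts as a coregulator repressing other nuclear receptors. The ORF was inserted by Gateway cloning and lies between attB1 and attB2 sites, with a C-terminal V5 epitope tag downstream and a WPRE to enhance transcript expression.

The catalogue's Entrez Gene field lists NPAS4, but the insert name, the cited reference transcript and the sequence annotation all indicate NR0B1. The 24-bp barcode is not separately annotated in the feature table. According to the record, the barcode identifies the transcription factor in pooled overexpression screens, and the associated publication concerns directed differentiation.
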