Addgene plasmid #144442: TFORF2966
Purpose: Lentiviral vector for overexpressing transcription factor ORFs with unique 24-bp barcodes. Barcodes facilitate identification of transcription factors in pooled screens.
Depositing lab: Feng Zhang. Depositing organization: Broad Institute. Publication: A transcription factor atlas of directed differentiation. Joung J, Ma S, Tay T, Geiger-Schuller KR, Kirchgatterer PC, Verdine VK, Guo B, Arias-Garcia MA, Allen WE, Singh A, Kuksenko O, Abudayyeh OO, Gootenberg JS, Fu Z, Macrae RK, Buenrostro JD, Regev A, Zhang F. Cell. 2023 Jan 5;186(1):209-229.e26. doi: 10.1016/j.cell.2022.11.026. PubMed 36608654.
Backbone
  Vector backbone: pLX_TRC317
  Backbone manufacturer: Broad Institute Genetic Perturbation Platform
  Backbone size w/o insert (bp): 8264
  Vector type: Mammalian Expression, Lentiviral
  Selectable markers: Puromycin
Growth in bacteria
  Bacterial resistance: Ampicillin, 100 μg/mL
  Growth temperature: 37°C
  Growth strain: NEB Stable
  Copy number: High Copy
Gene/Insert
  Gene/Insert name: NR0B1
  Species: H. sapiens (human)
  Insert size (bp): 1616
  Entrez Gene: NPAS4 (a.k.a. NXF, Le-PAS, PASD10, bHLHe79)
  Promoter: EF1a
  Tag / fusion protein: V5 (C terminal on insert)
  Cloning method: Gateway Cloning
  Sequencing primers: 5′ GGGTGGAGACTGAAGTTAGGCCAG; 3′ CACATAGCGTAAAAGGAGCAACATAG
Resource information
  A portion of this plasmid was derived from a plasmid made by: Broad Institute Genetic Perturbation Platform
Terms and licenses: Academic/Nonprofit Terms; Industry Terms: Not Available to Industry
Depositor comments: NM_000475.4 Please test multiple small colonies in case of plasmid recombination. To make this collection available in a timely manner, a portion of this collection was not fully sequenced by Addgene. If an Addgene verified full plasmid sequence is not available, please contact us prior to placing an order to request the full sequence.
How to cite: TFORF2966 was a gift from Feng Zhang (Addgene plasmid # 144442 ; http://n2t.net/addgene:144442 ; RRID:Addgene_144442)
