>Addgene plasmid #144442 | TFORF2966 | depositor partial sequence | sequence record 285441 | Insert
ATCGATTGATCAACAAGTTTGTACAAAAAAGTTGGCATGGCGGGCGAGAACCACCAGTGGCAGGGCAGCA
TCCTCTACAACATGCTTATGAGCGCGAAGCAAACGCGCGCGGCTCCTGAGGCTCCAGAGACGCGGCTGGT
GGATCAGTGCTGGGGCTGTTCGTGCGGCGATGAGCCCGGGGTGGGCAGAGAGGGGCTGCTGGGCGGGCGG
AACGTGGCGCTCCTGTACCGCTGCTGCTTTTGCGGTAAAGACCACCCACGGCAGGGCAGCATCCTCTACA
GCATGCTGACGAGCGCAAAGCAAACGTACGCGGCACCGAAGGCGCCCGAGGCGACGCTGGGTCCGTGCTG
GGGCTGTTCGTGCGGCTCTGATCCCGGGGTGGGCAGAGCGGGGCTTCCGGGTGGGCGGCCCGTGGCACTC
CTGTACCGCTGCTGCTTTTGTGGTGAAGACCACCCGCGGCAGGGCAGCATCCTCTACAGCTTGCTCACTA
GCTCAAAGCAAACGCACGTGGCTCCGGCAGCGCCCGAGGCACGGCCAGGGGGCGCGTGGTGGGACCGCTC
CTACTTCGCGCAGAGGCCAGGGGGTAAAGAGGCGCTACCAGGCGGGCGGGCCACGGCGCTTCTGTACCGC
TGCTGCTTTTGCGGTGAAGACCACCCGCAGCAGGGCAGCACCCTCTACTGCGTGCCCACGAGCACAAATC
AAGCGCAGGCGGCTCCGGAGGAGCGGCCGAGGGCCCCCTGGTGGGACACCTCCTCTGGTGCGCTGCGGCC
GGTGGCGCTCAAGAGTCCACAGGTGGTCTGCGAGGCAGCCTCAGCGGGCCTGTTGAAGACGCTGCGCTTC
GTCAAGTACTTGCCCTGCTTCCAGGTGCTGCCCCTGGACCAGCAGCTGGTGCTGGTGCGCAACTGCTGGG
CGTCCCTGCTCATGCTTGAGCTGGCCCAGGACCGCTTGCAGTTCGAGACTGTGGAAGTCTCGGAGCCCAG
CATGCTGCAGAAGATCCTCACCACCAGGCGGCGGGAGACCGGGGGCAACGAGCCACTGCCCGTGCCCACG
CTGCAGCACCATTTGGCACCGCCGGCGGAGGCCAGGAAGGTGCCCTCCGCCTCCCAGGTCCAAGCCATCA
AGTGCTTTCTTTCCAAATGCTGGAGTCTGAACATCAGTACCAAGGAGTACGCCTACCTCAAGGGGACCGT
GCTCTTTAACCCGGACGTGCCGGGCCTGCAGTGCGTGAAGTACATTCAGGGACTCCAGTGGGGAACTCAG
CAAATACTCAGTGAACACACCAGGATGACGCACCAAGGGCCCCATGACAGATTCATCGAACTTAATAGTA
CCCTTTTCCTGCTGAGATTCATCAATGCCAATGTCATTGCTGAACTGTTCTTCAGGCCCATCATCGGCAC
AGTCAGCATGGATGATATGATGCTGGAAATGCTCTGTACAAAGATATACCCAACTTTCTTGTACAAAGTG
GTTGATATCGGTAAGCCTATCCCTAACCCTCTCCTCGGTCTCGATTCTACGTAGTAATGAACTAGTCCGT
AACTTGAAAGTATTTCGATTTCTTGGCTTTATATATCTTGTGGAAAGGACGAAACATTCCGACCATCCTA
CCGGAA
