>Addgene plasmid #144442 | TFORF2966 | depositor partial sequence | sequence record 285442 | Barcode
AACATTCCGACCATCCTACCGGAA
